Addgene plasmid #16618: pCEP4-PRL-3
Depositing lab: Bert Vogelstein. Depositing organization: Johns Hopkins University and School of Medicine. Publication: A phosphatase associated with metastasis of colorectal cancer. Saha S, Bardelli A, Buckhaults P, Velculescu VE, Rago C, St Croix B, Romans KE, Choti MA, Lengauer C, Kinzler KW, Vogelstein B. Science. 2001 Nov 9. 294(5545):1343-6. 10.1126/science.1065817 PubMed 11598267.
Backbone
  Vector backbone: pCEP4
  Backbone manufacturer: Invitrogen
  Backbone size w/o insert (bp): 10400
  Vector type: Mammalian Expression
  Selectable markers: Hygromycin
Growth in bacteria
  Bacterial resistance: Ampicillin, 100 μg/mL
  Growth temperature: 37°C
  Growth strain: DH5alpha
  Copy number: High Copy
Gene/Insert
  Gene/Insert name: PRL-3
  Species: H. sapiens (human)
  Entrez Gene: PTP4A3 (a.k.a. PRL-3, PRL-R, PRL3)
  Tag / fusion protein: 2x HA (N terminal on backbone)
  Cloning method: Restriction Enzyme; 5′ cloning site HindIII (not destroyed); 3′ cloning site NotI (not destroyed)
  Sequencing primers: 5′ CMV-F
Terms and licenses: Academic/Nonprofit Terms; Industry Terms: Not Available to Industry
How to cite: pCEP4-PRL-3 was a gift from Bert Vogelstein (Addgene plasmid # 16618 ; http://n2t.net/addgene:16618 ; RRID:Addgene_16618)
