[The description below was written by a language model from this plasmid's Addgene catalogue record.]
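Description:
pCEP4-PRL-3 is a mammalian expression plasmid built on the commercial pCEP4 backbone (about 10.4 kb without insert), carrying the human PRL-3 coding sequence, the product of the PTP4A3 gene. The insert was placed between the HindIII and NotI sites of the polylinker, both of which remain intact, and it is expressed with a double HA epitope tag at the N terminus. The record describes this tag as residing on the backbone side of the junction. No feature table accompanies the entry, so the promoter is not explicitly stated. However, the listed 5′ sequencing primer is a CMV forward primer, which fits the CMV immediate-early promoter that drives expression in standard pCEP4. pCEP4 is generally known as an Epstein-Barr virus-based episomal vector, with oriP and EBNA-1 allowing extrachromosomal maintenance in primate cells, but these elements are not itemised in the record.

In bacteria the plasmid is maintained as a high-copy replicon under ampicillin selection. In mammalian cells, hygromycin resistance allows selection of transfected populations that stably retain the construct. PRL-3 is a small protein tyrosine phosphatase, and the associated publication identified it as a phosphatase linked to metastasis of colorectal cancer. The construct is therefore suited to ectopic expression of HA-tagged PRL-3 in cultured human or other mammalian cells. The tag allows detection by immunoblotting or immunofluorescence and recovery by immunoprecipitation, supporting studies of the localisation, interactions and cellular effects of the phosphatase.
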