>Addgene plasmid #16618 | pCEP4-PRL-3 | addgene partial sequence | sequence record 23028 | CMV-F 5'-CGCAAATGGGCGGTAGGCGTG-3'
TCGTTTAGTGACCGTCAGATCTCTAGAAGCTGGGTACCGAAATGGGATACGATGTTCCAGATTACGCTTC
GTACGATGTTCCAGATTACGCAAGCTTGGCTCGGATGAACCGCCCGGCCCCGGTGGAGGTGAGCTACAAA
CACATGCGCTTCCTCATCACCCACAACCCCACCAACGCCACGCTCAGCACCTTCATTGAGGACCTGAAGA
AGTACGGGGCTACCACTGTGGTGCGTGTGTGTGAAGTGACCTATGACAAAACGCCGCTGGAGAAGGATGG
CATCACCGTTGTGGACTGGCCGTTTGACGATGGGGCGCCCCCGCCCGGCAAGGTAGTGGAAGACTGGCTG
AGCCTGGTGAAGGCCGAGTTCTGTGAGGCCCCCGGCAGCTGCGTGGCTGTGCACTGCGTGGCGGGCCTGG
GCCGGGCTCCAGTCCTTGTGGCGCTGGCCCTTATTGAGAGCGGGATGAAGTACGAGGACGCCATCCAGTT
CATCCGCCAGAAGCGCCGCGGAGCCATCAACAGCAAGCAGCTCACCTACCTGGAGAAATACCGGCCCAAA
CAGAGGCTGCGGTTCAAAGACCCACACACGCACAAGACCCGGTGCTGCGTTATGTAGCTCAGGACCGCGG
CCGCTCGAGGCCGGCAAGGCCGGATCCAGACATGATAAGATACATTGATGAGTTTGGACAAACCACAACT
AGAATGCAGTGAAAAAAATGCTTTATTTGTGAAATTTGTGATGCTATTGCTT
